>Addgene plasmid #106090 | pFRT_TO_FlagHA_TIAL1 | addgene full sequence | sequence record 203273 | Addgene NGS Result
GACGGATCGGGAGATCTCCCGATCCCCTATGGTGCACTCTCAGTACAATCTGCTCTGATGCCGCATAGTT
AAGCCAGTATCTGCTCCCTGCTTGTGTGTTGGAGGTCGCTGAGTAGTGCGCGAGCAAAATTTAAGCTACA
ACAAGGCAAGGCTTGACCGACAATTGCATGAAGAATCTGCTTAGGGTTAGGCGTTTTGCGCTGCTTCGCG
ATGTACGGGCCAGATATACGCGTTGACATTGATTATTGACTAGTTATTAATAGTAATCAATTACGGGGTC
ATTAGTTCATAGCCCATATATGGAGTTCCGCGTTACATAACTTACGGTAAATGGCCCGCCTGGCTGACCG
CCCAACGACCCCCGCCCATTGACGTCAATAATGACGTATGTTCCCATAGTAACGCCAATAGGGACTTTCC
ATTGACGTCAATGGGTGGAGTATTTACGGTAAACTGCCCACTTGGCAGTACATCAAGTGTATCATATGCC
AAGTACGCCCCCTATTGACGTCAATGACGGTAAATGGCCCGCCTGGCATTATGCCCAGTACATGACCTTA
TGGGACTTTCCTACTTGGCAGTACATCTACGTATTAGTCATCGCTATTACCATGGTGATGCGGTTTTGGC
AGTACATCAATGGGCGTGGATAGCGGTTTGACTCACGGGGATTTCCAAGTCTCCACCCCATTGACGTCAA
TGGGAGTTTGTTTTGGCACCAAAATCAACGGGACTTTCCAAAATGTCGTAACAACTCCGCCCCATTGACG
CAAATGGGCGGTAGGCGTGTACGGTGGGAGGTCTATATAAGCAGAGCTCTCCCTATCAGTGATAGAGATC
TCCCTATCAGTGATAGAGATCGTCGACGAGCTCGTTTAGTGAACCGTCAGATCGCCTGGAGACGCCATCC
ACGCTGTTTTGACCTCCATAGAAGACACCGGGACCGATCCAGCCTCCGGACTCTAGCGTTTAAACTTAAG
CTTGGTACCATGGACTACAAGGACGACGATGACAAGTACCCTTATGACGTGCCCGATTACGCTTTGAACC
AGATATCAACAAGTTTGTACAAAAAAGCAGGCTTCATGATGGAAGACGACGGGCAGCCCCGGACTCTATA
CGTAGGTAACCTTTCCAGAGATGTGACAGAAGTCCTTATACTTCAGTTGTTCAGTCAGATTGGACCCTGT
AAAAGCTGTAAAATGATAACAGAGCATACAAGCAATGACCCATATTGCTTTGTGGAATTTTATGAACACA
GAGATGCAGCTGCTGCATTAGCTGCTATGAATGGGAGAAAAATTTTGGGAAAGGAGGTCAAAGTAAACTG
GGCAACCACACCAAGTAGCCAGAAAAAAGATACTTCCAATCACTTCCATGTGTTTGTTGGGGATTTGAGT
CCAGAAATTACAACAGAAGATATCAAATCAGCATTTGCCCCCTTTGGTAAAATATCGGATGCCCGGGTAG
TTAAAGACATGGCAACTGGAAAATCCAAAGGCTATGGTTTTGTATCTTTTTATAACAAACTGGATGCAGA
AAATGCGATTGTGCATATGGGCGGTCAGTGGTTGGGTGGTCGTCAAATCCGAACCAATTGGGCCACTCGT
AAACCACCTGCACCTAAAAGTACACAAGAAAACAACACTAAGCAGTTGAGATTTGAAGATGTAGTAAACC
AGTCAAGTCCAAAAAATTGTACTGTGTACTGTGGAGGAATTGCGTCTGGGTTAACAGATCAGCTTATGAG
ACAGACATTCTCACCATTTGGACAAATTATGGAAATAAGAGTTTTCCCAGAAAAGGGCTATTCATTTGTC
AGATTTTCAACCCATGAAAGTGCAGCCCATGCCATTGTTTCGGTGAACGGTACTACGATTGAAGGACATG
TGGTTAAATGCTATTGGGGTAAAGAATCTCCTGATATGACTAAAAACTTCCAACAGGTTGACTATAGTCA
ATGGGGCCAATGGAGCCAAGTGTATGGAAACCCACAACAGTATGGACAGTATATGGCAAATGGGTGGCAA
GTACCGCCTTATGGAGTATACGGGCAACCATGGAATCAACAAGGATTTGGAGTAGATCAATCACCTTCTG
CTGCTTGGATGGGTGGATTTGGTGCTCAGCCTCCCCAAGGACAAGCTCCTCCCCCTGTAATACCTCCTCC
TAACCAAGCCGGATATGGTATGGCAAGTTACCAAACACAGTGATAAGACCCAGCTTTCTTGTACAAAGTG
GTTGATATCCAGCACAGTGGCGGCCGCTCAAGTCTAGAGGGCCCGCGGTTCGAAGGTAAGCCTATCCCTA
ACCCTCTCCTCGGTCTCGATTCTACGCGTACCTGATCCGCGGCCGCATAGATAACTGATCCAGTGTGCCT
CGAGTCTAGAGGGCCCGTTTAAACCCGCTGATCAGCCTCGACTGTGCCTTCTAGTTGCCAGCCATCTGTT
GTTTGCCCCTCCCCCGTGCCTTCCTTGACCCTGGAAGGTGCCACTCCCACTGTCCTTTCCTAATAAAATG
AGGAAATTGCATCGCATTGTCTGAGTAGGTGTCATTCTATTCTGGGGGGTGGGGTGGGGCAGGACAGCAA
GGGGGAGGATTGGGAAGACAATAGCAGGCATGCTGGGGATGCGGTGGGCTCTATGGCTTCTGAGGCGGAA
AGAACCAGCTGGGGCTCTAGGGGGTATCCCC
[124 nt withheld, positions 2692-2815]
C
[91 nt withheld, positions 2817-2907]
AGGGTGATGGTTCACGTACCTAGAAGTTCCTATTCCGAAGTTCCTATTCTCTAGAAAGTATAGGAACTTC
CTTGGCCAAAAAGCCTGAACTCACCGCGACGTCTGTCGAGAAGTTTCTGATCGAAAAGTTCGACAGCGTC
TCCGACCTGATGCAGCTCTCGGAGGGCGAAGAATCTCGTGCTTTCAGCTTCGATGTAGGAGGGCGTGGAT
ATGTCCTGCGGGTAAATAGCTGCGCCGATGGTTTCTACAAAGATCGTTATGTTTATCGGCACTTTGCATC
GGCCGCGCTCCCGATTCCGGAAGTGCTTGACATTGGGGAATTCAGCGAGAGCCTGACCTATTGCATCTCC
CGCCGTGCACAGGGTGTCACGTTGCAAGACCTGCCTGAAACCGAACTGCCCGCTGTTCTGCAGCCGGTCG
CGGAGGCCATGGATGCGATCGCTGCGGCCGATCTTAGCCAGACGAGCGGGTTCGGCCCATTCGGACCGCA
AGGAATCGGTCAATACACTACATGGCGTGATTTCATATGCGCGATTGCTGATCCCCATGTGTATCACTGG
CAAACTGTGATGGACGACACCGTCAGTGCGTCCGTCGCGCAGGCTCTCGATGAGCTGATGCTTTGGGCCG
AGGACTGCCCCGAAGTCCGGCACCTCGTGCACGCGGATTTCGGCTCCAACAATGTCCTGACGGACAATGG
CCGCATAACAGCGGTCATTGACTGGAGCGAGGCGATGTTCGGGGATTCCCAATACGAGGTCGCCAACATC
TTCTTCTGGAGGCCGTGGTTGGCTTGTATGGAGCAGCAGACGCGCTACTTCGAGCGGAGGCATCCGGAGC
TTGCAGGATCGCCGCGGCTCCGGGCGTATATGCTCCGCATTGGTCTTGACCAACTCTATCAGAGCTTGGT
TGACGGCAATTTCGATGATGCAGCTTGGGCGCAGGGTCGATGCGACGCAATCGTCCGATCCGGAGCCGGG
ACTGTCGGGCGTACACAAATCGCCCGCAGAAGCGCGGCCGTCTGGACCGATGGCTGTGTAGAAGTACTCG
CCGATAGTGGAAACCGACGCCCCAGCACTCGTCCGAGGGCAAAGGAATAGCACGTACTACGAGATTTCGA
TTCCACCGCCGCCTTCTATGAAAGGTTGGGCTTCGGAATCGTTTTCCGGGACGCCGGCTGGATGATCCTC
CAGCGCGGGGATCTCATGCTGGAGTTCTTCGCCCACCCCAACTTGTTTATTGCAGCTTATAATGGTTACA
AATAAAGCAATAGCATCACAAATTTCACAAATAAAGCATTTTTTTCACTGCATTCTAGTTGTGGTTTGTC
CAAACTCATCAATGTATCTTATCATGTCTGTATACCGTCGACCTCTAGCTAGAGCTTGGCGTAATCATGG
TCATAGCTGTTTCCTGTGTGAAATTGTTATCCGCTCACAATTCCACACAACATACGAGCCGGAAGCATAA
AGTGTAAAGCCTGGGGTGCCTAATGAGTGAGCTAACTCACATTAATTGCGTTGCGCTCACTGCCCGCTTT
CCAGTCGGGAAACCTGTCGTGCCAGCTGCATTAATGAATCGGCCAACGCGCGGGGAGAGGCGGTTTGCGT
ATTGGGCGCTCTTCCGCTTCCTCGCTCACTGACTCGCTGCGCTCGGTCGTTCGGCTGCGGCGAGCGGTAT
CAGCTCACTCAAAGGCGGTAATACGGTTATCCACAGAATCAGGGGATAACGCAGGAAAGAACATGTGAGC
AAAAGGCCAGCAAAAGGCCAGGAACCGTAAAAAGGCCGCGTTGCTGGCGTTTTTCCATAGGCTCCGCCCC
CCTGACGAGCATCACAAAAATCGACGCTCAAGTCAGAGGTGGCGAAACCCGACAGGACTATAAAGATACC
AGGCGTTTCCCCCTGGAAGCTCCCTCGTGCGCTCTCCTGTTCCGACCCTGCCGCTTACCGGATACCTGTC
CGCCTTTCTCCCTTCGGGAAGCGTGGCGCTTTCTCATAGCTCACGCTGTAGGTATCTCAGTTCGGTGTAG
GTCGTTCGCTCCAAGCTGGGCTGTGTGCACGAACCCCCCGTTCAGCCCGACCGCTGCGCCTTATCCGGTA
ACTATCGTCTTGAGTCCAACCCGGTAAGACACGACTTATCGCCACTGGCAGCAGCCACTGGTAACAGGAT
TAGCAGAGCGAGGTATGTAGGCGGTGCTACAGAGTTCTTGAAGTGGTGGCCTAACTACGGCTACACTAGA
AGAACAGTATTTGGTATCTGCGCTCTGCTGAAGCCAGTTACCTTCGGAAAAAGAGTTGGTAGCTCTTGAT
CCGGCAAACAAACCACCGCTGGTAGCGGTGGTTTTTTTGTTTGCAAGCAGCAGATTACGCGCAGAAAAAA
AGGATCTCAAGAAGATCCTTTGATCTTTTCTACGGGGTCTGACGCTCAGTGGAACGAAAACTCACGTTAA
GGGATTTTGGTCATGAGATTATCAAAAAGGATCTTCACCTAGATCCTTTTAAATTAAAAATGAAGTTTTA
AATCAATCTAAAGTATATATGAGTAAACTTGGTCTGACAGTTACCAATGCTTAATCAGTGAGGCACCTAT
CTCAGCGATCTGTCTATTTCGTTCATCCATAGTTGCCTGACTCCCCGTCGTGTAGATAACTACGATACGG
GAGGGCTTACCATCTGGCCCCAGTGCTGCAATGATACCGCGAGACCCACGCTCACCGGCTCCAGATTTAT
CAGCAATAAACCAGCCAGCCGGAAGGGCCGAGCGCAGAAGTGGTCCTGCAACTTTATCCGCCTCCATCCA
GTCTATTAATTGTTGCCGGGAAGCTAGAGTAAGTAGTTCGCCAGTTAATAGTTTGCGCAACGTTGTTGCC
ATTGCTACAGGCATCGTGGTGTCACGCTCGTCGTTTGGTATGGCTTCATTCAGCTCCGGTTCCCAACGAT
CAAGGCGAGTTACATGATCCCCCATGTTGTGCAAAAAAGCGGTTAGCTCCTTCGGTCCTCCGATCGTTGT
CAGAAGTAAGTTGGCCGCAGTGTTATCACTCATGGTTATGGCAGCACTGCATAATTCTCTTACTGTCATG
CCATCCGTAAGATGCTTTTCTGTGACTGGTGAGTACTCAACCAAGTCATTCTGAGAATAGTGTATGCGGC
GACCGAGTTGCTCTTGCCCGGCGTCAATACGGGATAATACCGCGCCACATAGCAGAACTTTAAAAGTGCT
CATCATTGGAAAACGTTCTTCGGGGCGAAAACTCTCAAGGATCTTACCGCTGTTGAGATCCAGTTCGATG
TAACCCACTCGTGCACCCAACTGATCTTCAGCATCTTTTACTTTCACCAGCGTTTCTGGGTGAGCAAAAA
CAGGAAGGCAAAATGCCGCAAAAAAGGGAATAAGGGCGACACGGAAATGTTGAATACTCATACTCTTCCT
TTTTCAATATTATTGAAGCATTTATCAGGGTTATTGTCTCATGAGCGGATACATATTTGAATGTATTTAG
AAAAATAAACAAATAGGGGTTCCGCGCACATTTCCCCGAAAAGTGCCACCTGACGTC
Features (pLannotate 1.2.2; 25 found; start..end, strand, type, name):
     28..80      -  misc_feature   bom (fragment): basis of mobility region from pBR322
    235..614     +  enhancer       CMV enhancer: human cytomegalovirus immediate early enhancer
    615..818     +  promoter       CMV promoter: human cytomegalovirus (CMV) immediate early promoter
    820..839     +  promoter       PLtetO-1 promoter (fragment): modified phage lambda PL promoter with tet operator sites (Lutz and Bujard, 1997)
    841..860     +  promoter       PLtetO-1 promoter (fragment): modified phage lambda PL promoter with tet operator sites (Lutz and Bujard, 1997)
    868..901     +  promoter       TRE3GV promoter (fragment): 3rd-generation Tet-responsive promoter that can be activated by binding of Tet-On® 3G, optimized for retroviral and lentiviral vectors
    996..1016    +  CDS            FLAG (fragment): FLAG® epitope tag, followed by an enterokinase cleavage site
   1059..1083    +  protein_bind   attB1: mutant version of attB; recombination site for the Gateway® BP reaction BP Clonase™
   1086..2210    +  CDS            TIAL1: TIAR_HUMAN - Experimental evidence at protein level: Swiss-Prot protein existence level 1. RNA-binding protein. Possesses nucleolytic activity against cytotoxic lymphocyte target cells. May be involved in apoptosis. From Homo sapiens (Human).
   2218..2242    -  protein_bind   attB2: mutant version of attB; recombination site for the Gateway® BP reaction BP Clonase™
   2295..2336    +  CDS            V5 tag: epitope tag from simian virus 5
   2422..2646    +  polyA_signal   bGH poly(A) signal: bovine growth hormone polyadenylation signal
   2650..2671    +  promoter       SV40 promoter (fragment): SV40 enhancer and early promoter
   2692..2925    +  rep_origin     f1 ori (fragment) (sequence partly withheld): f1 bacteriophage origin of replication; arrow indicates direction of (+) strand synthesis
   2930..2977    +  protein_bind   FRT: FLP-mediated recombination occurs in the 8-bp core sequence TCTAGAAA (Turan and Bode, 2011). FLP recombinase from the Saccharomyces cerevisiae 2μ plasmid
   2985..4007    +  CDS            HygR: aminoglycoside phosphotransferase from E. coli; aph(4)-Ia; confers resistance to hygromycin
   4017..4142    +  CDS            ble (fragment): BLE_KLEPN - Experimental evidence at protein level: Swiss-Prot protein existence level 1. Binding protein with a strong affinity to the bleomycin family of antibiotics. Binds to CL990; an antimitotic-antibiotic compound. From Klebsiella pneumoniae.
   4137..4258    +  polyA_signal   SV40 poly(A) signal: SV40 polyadenylation signal
   4331..4347    -  protein_bind   lac operator: The lac repressor binds to the lac operator to inhibit transcription in E. coli. This inhibition can be relieved by adding lactose or isopropyl-β-D-thiogalactopyranoside (IPTG). lac repressor encoded by lacI
   4355..4385    -  promoter       lac promoter: promoter for the E. coli lac operon
   4400..4421    -  protein_bind   CAP binding site: CAP binding activates transcription in the presence of cAMP. E. coli catabolite activator protein
   4434..4526    -  CDS            lacI (fragment): lac repressor; lacI; The lac repressor binds to the lac operator to inhibit transcription in E. coli. This inhibition can be relieved by adding lactose or isopropyl-β-D-thiogalactopyranoside (IPTG).
   4709..5297    -  rep_origin     ori: high-copy-number ColE1/pMB1/pBR322/pUC origin of replication
   5468..6328    -  CDS            AmpR: β-lactamase; bla; confers resistance to ampicillin, carbenicillin, and related antibiotics
   6329..6433    -  promoter       AmpR promoter: bla
