[The description below was written by a language model from this plasmid's Addgene catalogue record and pLannotate feature annotations shown in this document.]
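Description:
pFRT_TO_FlagHA_TIAL1 is a 6.5 kb mammalian expression plasmid built by Gateway recombination of the human TIAL1 (TIAR) coding sequence into the pFRT_TO_FlagHA_dest destination backbone. It is maintained in E. coli through a high-copy ColE1/pUC-type origin and an ampicillin resistance gene (bla) with its own promoter. Remnants of an f1 origin, a pBR322 bom site and lac regulatory sequences are also annotated in the backbone.

The expression cassette uses the CMV immediate-early enhancer and promoter followed directly by two short tet operator matches. This arrangement makes transcription repressible by Tet repressor and inducible with tetracycline or doxycycline in cells that express the repressor. Downstream lies a FLAG epitope (the catalogue describes an N-terminal FlagHA tandem tag supplied by the backbone, although only the FLAG portion is annotated). It is followed by attB1, the TIAL1 open reading frame, attB2 and a bovine growth hormone polyadenylation signal. A V5 tag sequence sits after attB2, but the record does not indicate whether it is translated as part of the fusion.

An FRT site lies immediately upstream of a hygromycin resistance coding sequence that has no clearly annotated promoter of its own and ends in an SV40 poly(A) signal. This layout is typical of FLP-mediated integration systems, in which recombination into a genomic FRT landing pad places the marker behind a resident promoter, so that hygromycin selects for correct single-copy integrants. The stated purpose is expression of FlagHA-TIAL1. The design suits the generation of stable, inducible isogenic cell lines and epitope-based detection or purification of this RNA-binding protein.
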