Addgene plasmid #106090: pFRT_TO_FlagHA_TIAL1
Purpose: gene expression of FlagHA-TIAL1
Depositing lab: Thomas Tuschl. Depositing organization: Rockefeller University. Publication: The TIA1 RNA-Binding Protein Family Regulates EIF2AK2-Mediated Stress Response and Cell Cycle Progression. Meyer C, Garzia A, Mazzola M, Gerstberger S, Molina H, Tuschl T. Mol Cell. 2018 Feb 15;69(4):622-635.e6. doi: 10.1016/j.molcel.2018.01.011. PubMed 29429924.
Backbone
  Vector backbone: pFRT_TO_FlagHA_dest
  Vector type: Mammalian Expression
Growth in bacteria
  Bacterial resistance: Ampicillin, 100 μg/mL
  Growth temperature: 37°C
  Growth strain: DH5alpha
  Copy number: Unknown
Gene/Insert
  Gene/Insert name: TIAL1
  Species: H. sapiens (human)
  Entrez Gene: TIAL1 (a.k.a. TCBP, TIAR)
  Tag / fusion protein: FlagHA (N terminal on backbone)
  Cloning method: Gateway Cloning
Terms and licenses: Academic/Nonprofit Terms; Industry Terms: Not Available to Industry
How to cite: pFRT_TO_FlagHA_TIAL1 was a gift from Thomas Tuschl (Addgene plasmid # 106090 ; http://n2t.net/addgene:106090 ; RRID:Addgene_106090)
